Addgene plasmid #74316: 5UAS zfSynaptophysin:GFP
Purpose: A fusion of zebrafish synaptophysin to GFP under the control of 5UAS repeats
Depositing lab: Martin Meyer & Stephen Smith. Depositing organization: Stanford University. Publication: Evidence from in vivo imaging that synaptogenesis guides the growth and branching of axonal arbors by two distinct mechanisms. Meyer MP, Smith SJ. J Neurosci. 2006 Mar 29;26(13):3604-14. 10.1523/JNEUROSCI.0223-06.2006 PubMed 16571769.
Backbone
  Vector backbone: pEGFP-N2
  Backbone size w/o insert (bp): 5000
  Total vector size (bp): 6000
Growth in bacteria
  Bacterial resistance: Kanamycin, 50 μg/mL
  Growth temperature: 37°C
  Growth strain: DH5alpha
  Copy number: High Copy
Gene/Insert
  Gene/Insert name: synaptophysin
  Species: D. rerio (zebrafish)
  Insert size (bp): 960
  Mutation: Q12H and deletion of F13 (please see depositor comment below)
  Promoter: 5UAS
  Tag / fusion protein: EGFP (C terminal on backbone)
  Cloning method: Restriction Enzyme; 5′ cloning site Ecor1 (not destroyed); 3′ cloning site Sma1 (not destroyed)
  Sequencing primers: 5′ ATGGATGTTGCCAACCAGTT; 3′ TGGACGAGCTGTACAAGTAA
Terms and licenses: Academic/Nonprofit Terms; Industry Terms: Not Available to Industry
Depositor comments: The depositor noted that the Q12H mutation and deletion of F13 found in Addgene's quality control sequence does NOT affect plasmid function.
How to cite: 5UAS zfSynaptophysin:GFP was a gift from Martin Meyer & Stephen Smith (Addgene plasmid # 74316 ; http://n2t.net/addgene:74316 ; RRID:Addgene_74316)
