[The description below was written by a language model from this plasmid's Addgene catalogue record and pLannotate feature annotations shown in this document.]
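Description:
5UAS zfSynaptophysin:GFP is a Gal4-responsive expression plasmid built on the pEGFP-N2 backbone. It encodes zebrafish (D. rerio) synaptophysin fused at its C terminus to EGFP. In place of a constitutive promoter, the annotated sequence carries five tandem Gal4-binding UAS repeats, followed by an element annotated as the Drosophila hsp70 promoter, which presumably acts as the basal promoter. These lie just upstream of a multiple cloning site remnant and the synaptophysin open reading frame. The annotation tool matched this frame to rat synaptophysin by homology, but the catalogue gives the species as zebrafish. The insert of about 960 bp was cloned between EcoRI and SmaI sites and reads through into EGFP, with an SV40 polyadenylation signal terminating the transcript. Quality-control sequencing found a Q12H substitution and loss of F13 in synaptophysin, which the depositor reports do not affect function.

The plasmid replicates in E. coli from a high-copy ColE1/pUC-type origin and is selected with kanamycin. Resistance comes from the Tn5 NeoR/KanR gene, which sits behind both a bacterial promoter and the SV40 early promoter and has an HSV TK polyadenylation signal, so it could also confer G418 resistance in eukaryotic cells. An f1 origin is also present. The deposited full sequence is 5,417 nt, somewhat shorter than the approximate 6,000 bp total listed in the catalogue.

Because expression depends on Gal4 or a Gal4-derived activator supplied in trans, the fusion is made only in cells that contain the driver. Synaptophysin is a synaptic vesicle protein, so the fusion serves as a fluorescent marker of presynaptic sites. The associated publication concerns in vivo imaging of synaptogenesis during the growth and branching of axonal arbors.
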