Features (pLannotate 1.2.2; 15 found; start..end, strand, type, name):
     12..902     +  CDS            Syp: SYPH_RAT - Experimental evidence at protein level: Swiss-Prot protein existence level 1. Possibly involved in structural functions as organizing other membrane components or in targeting the vesicles to the plasma membrane. Involved in the regulation of short-term and long-term synaptic plasticity (By similarity). From Rattus norvegicus (Rat).
    942..1661    +  CDS            EGFP: the original enhanced GFP (Yang et al., 1996) mammalian codon-optimized
   1678..1761    +  CDS            large T antigen (fragment): large T antigen from SV40 (simian virus 40)
   1784..1905    +  polyA_signal   SV40 poly(A) signal: SV40 polyadenylation signal
   1939..2367    -  rep_origin     f1 ori (sequence partly withheld): f1 bacteriophage origin of replication; arrow indicates direction of (+) strand synthesis
   2394..2498    +  promoter       AmpR promoter: bla
   2500..2857    +  promoter       SV40 promoter: SV40 enhancer and early promoter
   2892..3686    +  CDS            NeoR/KanR: aminoglycoside phosphotransferase from Tn5; aph(3')-II (or nptII); confers resistance to neomycin, kanamycin, and G418 (Geneticin®)
   3707..3859    +  CDS            ble (fragment): BLE_KLEPN - Experimental evidence at protein level: Swiss-Prot protein existence level 1. Binding protein with a strong affinity to the bleomycin family of antibiotics. Binds to CL990; an antimitotic-antibiotic compound. From Klebsiella pneumoniae.
   3918..3965    +  polyA_signal   HSV TK poly(A) signal: herpes simplex virus thymidine kinase polyadenylation signal (Cole and Stacy, 1985)
   4056..4072    -  polyA_signal   bGH poly(A) signal (fragment): bovine growth hormone polyadenylation signal
   4294..4882    +  rep_origin     ori: high-copy-number ColE1/pMB1/pBR322/pUC origin of replication
   5015..5109    +  protein_bind   5X UAS: five tandem copies of the "ScaI site" 17-mer CGGAGTACTGTCCTCCG, an upstream activating sequence (UAS) that efficiently binds yeast Gal4 (Webster et al., 1988; Pfeiffer et al., 2010) GAL4
   5128..5366    +  promoter       hsp70 promoter: Drosophila melanogaster hsp70Bb promoter
   5379..5       +  misc_feature   MCS (fragment) (across the origin): multiple cloning site
>Addgene plasmid #74316 | 5UAS zfSynaptophysin:GFP | depositor full sequence | sequence record 140133 | 5UAS zfSynaptophysin:GFP sequence 5417 bps
AATTCGCCACCATGGATGTTGCCAACCAGTTGGTCGCCACTGGGCAGTTTACAATCGTCAAACAGCCATT
AGGATTCATCAAAATCTTACAATGGTTCTTTGCCATCTTCGCGTTCGCCACCTGCGGTGGTTACTCTGGA
GTGTTTCGTATGAGCGTGGAGTGTGAGAACCGCTCAGAGAGTGACCTGAACATTGAGGTTGAGTTTGCGT
ACCCGTTCAGACTGCACCAGGTATGGTTTGATGCCCCTACGTGTAAAGGATCAGAACCCGAGCGACTCTT
TCTGGTGGGAGACAACTCTTCCTCAGCAGAGTTCTTCGTCACCATCGGCGTCTTCTCCTTCCTTTATTCA
ATGGCAGCCATTTCTGTGTACATCTTCCTGTTGGAGAAATACCGCGAGGGAAACAAAGGAGCTCAGGCTG
ATTTCATTGTGACAGCGGTTTTCACCTTCATGTGGCTGGTGAGTTCATCGGCGTGGGCTAAAGGTCTCTC
AGACGTGAAGAGAGCCACCGACCCTGATGACGTCATCAACCTCATCCCTGCGTGCGAACGAGAGGAAAAC
CGATGCAAAGAGCTGCACGAACCGGTGGTGTCTGGCCTGAACACATCTGTGGCATTCGGGTTCTGTAATG
TGATCCTATGGGGAGGCAACCTCTGGTTCATCTTCAAGGAAACCGGCTGGATGGCGGCTTTCGCTGGCAC
CTACATGCCATCTGGAGAGAAGCAGCCAGCTCCAGACTCCTTCGGCCAGGGCTATGGACAGGAAGGTTAT
GGACAGGACCAGTATGCCAGCTCTCAGGGTGGATATCAGCCTGACTACGGCCAGCAGGGTGGATATGAAG
GCGGTGGATACAATCAAGGAGTGTATGGTCAGGGAGAGCCCACATCCTTCTCCAACGAGATGTGTGGAGG
AGGACCCGGGATCCACCGGCCGGTCGCCACCATGGTGAGCAAGGGCGAGGAGCTGTTCACCGGGGTGGTG
CCCATCCTGGTCGAGCTGGACGGCGACGTAAACGGCCACAAGTTCAGCGTGTCCGGCGAGGGCGAGGGCG
ATGCCACCTACGGCAAGCTGACCCTGAAGTTCATCTGCACCACCGGCAAGCTGCCCGTGCCCTGGCCCAC
CCTCGTGACCACCCTGACCTACGGCGTGCAGTGCTTCAGCCGCTACCCCGACCACATGAAGCAGCACGAC
TTCTTCAAGTCCGCCATGCCCGAAGGCTACGTCCAGGAGCGCACCATCTTCTTCAAGGACGACGGCAACT
ACAAGACCCGCGCCGAGGTGAAGTTCGAGGGCGACACCCTGGTGAACCGCATCGAGCTGAAGGGCATCGA
CTTCAAGGAGGACGGCAACATCCTGGGGCACAAGCTGGAGTACAACTACAACAGCCACAACGTCTATATC
ATGGCCGACAAGCAGAAGAACGGCATCAAGGTGAACTTCAAGATCCGCCACAACATCGAGGACGGCAGCG
TGCAGCTCGCCGACCACTACCAGCAGAACACCCCCATCGGCGACGGCCCCGTGCTGCTGCCCGACAACCA
CTACCTGAGCACCCAGTCCGCCCTGAGCAAAGACCCCAACGAGAAGCGCGATCACATGGTCCTGCTGGAG
TTCGTGACCGCCGCCGGGATCACTCTCGGCATGGACGAGCTGTACAAGTAAAGCGGCCGCGACTCTAGAT
CATAATCAGCCATACCACATTTGTAGAGGTTTTACTTGCTTTAAAAAACCTCCCACACCTCCCCCTGAAC
CTGAAACATAAAATGAATGCAATTGTTGTTGTTAACTTGTTTATTGCAGCTTATAATGGTTACAAATAAA
GCAATAGCATCACAAATTTCACAAATAAAGCATTTTTTTCACTGCATTCTAGTTGTGGTTTGTCCAAACT
CATCAATGTATCTTAAGGCGTAAATTGTAAGCGTTAATATTTTGTTAAAATTCGCGTTAAATTTTTGTTA
AATCAGCTCATTTTTTAACCAATAGGCCGAAATCGGCAAAATCCCTTATAAATCAAAAGAATAGACCGAG
ATAGGGT
[37 nt withheld, positions 2038-2074]
AAAGAACGTGGACTCCAACGTCAAAGG
[49 nt withheld, positions 2102-2150]
T
[91 nt withheld, positions 2152-2242]
G
[124 nt withheld, positions 2244-2367]
CAGGTGGCACTTTTCGGGGAAATGTGCGCGGAACCCCTATTTGTTTATTTTTCTAAATACATTCAAATAT
GTATCCGCTCATGAGACAATAACCCTGATAAATGCTTCAATAATATTGAAAAAGGAAGAGTCCTGAGGCG
GAAAGAACCAGCTGTGGAATGTGTGTCAGTTAGGGTGTGGAAAGTCCCCAGGCTCCCCAGCAGGCAGAAG
TATGCAAAGCATGCATCTCAATTAGTCAGCAACCAGGTGTGGAAAGTCCCCAGGCTCCCCAGCAGGCAGA
AGTATGCAAAGCATGCATCTCAATTAGTCAGCAACCATAGTCCCGCCCCTAACTCCGCCCATCCCGCCCC
TAACTCCGCCCAGTTCCGCCCATTCTCCGCCCCATGGCTGACTAATTTTTTTTATTTATGCAGAGGCCGA
GGCCGCCTCGGCCTCTGAGCTATTCCAGAAGTAGTGAGGAGGCTTTTTTGGAGGCCTAGGCTTTTGCAAA
GATCGATCAAGAGACAGGATGAGGATCGTTTCGCATGATTGAACAAGATGGATTGCACGCAGGTTCTCCG
GCCGCTTGGGTGGAGAGGCTATTCGGCTATGACTGGGCACAACAGACAATCGGCTGCTCTGATGCCGCCG
TGTTCCGGCTGTCAGCGCAGGGGCGCCCGGTTCTTTTTGTCAAGACCGACCTGTCCGGTGCCCTGAATGA
ACTGCAAGACGAGGCAGCGCGGCTATCGTGGCTGGCCACGACGGGCGTTCCTTGCGCAGCTGTGCTCGAC
GTTGTCACTGAAGCGGGAAGGGACTGGCTGCTATTGGGCGAAGTGCCGGGGCAGGATCTCCTGTCATCTC
ACCTTGCTCCTGCCGAGAAAGTATCCATCATGGCTGATGCAATGCGGCGGCTGCATACGCTTGATCCGGC
TACCTGCCCATTCGACCACCAAGCGAAACATCGCATCGAGCGAGCACGTACTCGGATGGAAGCCGGTCTT
GTCGATCAGGATGATCTGGACGAAGAGCATCAGGGGCTCGCGCCAGCCGAACTGTTCGCCAGGCTCAAGG
CGAGCATGCCCGACGGCGAGGATCTCGTCGTGACCCATGGCGATGCCTGCTTGCCGAATATCATGGTGGA
AAATGGCCGCTTTTCTGGATTCATCGACTGTGGCCGGCTGGGTGTGGCGGACCGCTATCAGGACATAGCG
TTGGCTACCCGTGATATTGCTGAAGAGCTTGGCGGCGAATGGGCTGACCGCTTCCTCGTGCTTTACGGTA
TCGCCGCTCCCGATTCGCAGCGCATCGCCTTCTATCGCCTTCTTGACGAGTTCTTCTGAGCGGGACTCTG
GGGTTCGAAATGACCGACCAAGCGACGCCCAACCTGCCATCACGAGATTTCGATTCCACCGCCGCCTTCT
ATGAAAGGTTGGGCTTCGGAATCGTTTTCCGGGACGCCGGCTGGATGATCCTCCAGCGCGGGGATCTCAT
GCTGGAGTTCTTCGCCCACCCTAGGGGGAGGCTAACTGAAACACGGAAGGAGACAATACCGGAAGGAACC
CGCGCTATGACGGCAATAAAAAGACAGAATAAAACGCACGGTGTTGGGTCGTTTGTTCATAAACGCGGGG
TTCGGTCCCAGGGCTGGCACTCTGTCGATACCCCACCGAGACCCCATTGGGGCCAATACGCCCGCGTTTC
TTCCTTTTCCCCACCCCACCCCCCAAGTTCGGGTGAAGGCCCAGGGCTCGCAGCCAACGTCGGGGCGGCA
GGCCCTGCCATAGCCTCAGGTTACTCATATATACTTTAGATTGATTTAAAACTTCATTTTTAATTTAAAA
GGATCTAGGTGAAGATCCTTTTTGATAATCTCATGACCAAAATCCCTTAACGTGAGTTTTCGTTCCACTG
AGCGTCAGACCCCGTAGAAAAGATCAAAGGATCTTCTTGAGATCCTTTTTTTCTGCGCGTAATCTGCTGC
TTGCAAACAAAAAAACCACCGCTACCAGCGGTGGTTTGTTTGCCGGATCAAGAGCTACCAACTCTTTTTC
CGAAGGTAACTGGCTTCAGCAGAGCGCAGATACCAAATACTGTCCTTCTAGTGTAGCCGTAGTTAGGCCA
CCACTTCAAGAACTCTGTAGCACCGCCTACATACCTCGCTCTGCTAATCCTGTTACCAGTGGCTGCTGCC
AGTGGCGATAAGTCGTGTCTTACCGGGTTGGACTCAAGACGATAGTTACCGGATAAGGCGCAGCGGTCGG
GCTGAACGGGGGGTTCGTGCACACAGCCCAGCTTGGAGCGAACGACCTACACCGAACTGAGATACCTACA
GCGTGAGCTATGAGAAAGCGCCACGCTTCCCGAAGGGAGAAAGGCGGACAGGTATCCGGTAAGCGGCAGG
GTCGGAACAGGAGAGCGCACGAGGGAGCTTCCAGGGGGAAACGCCTGGTATCTTTATAGTCCTGTCGGGT
TTCGCCACCTCTGACTTGAGCGTCGATTTTTGTGATGCTCGTCAGGGGGGCGGAGCCTATGGAAAAACGC
CAGCAACGCGGCCTTTTTACGGTTCCTGGCCTTTTGCTGGCCTTTTGCTCACATGTTCTTTCCTGCGTTA
TCCCCTGATTCTGTGGATAACCGTATTACCGCCATGCATTAGTTATTAATTGCAGGTCGGAGTACTGTCC
TCCGAGCGGAGTACTGTCCTCCGAGCGGAGTACTGTCCTCCGAGCGGAGTACTGTCCTCCGAGCGGAGTA
CTGTCCTCCGAGCGGAGACTCTAGCGAGCGCCGGAGTATAAATAGAGGCGCTTCGTCTACGGAGCGACAA
TTCAATTCAAACAAGCAAAGTGAACACGTCGCTAAGCGAAAGCTAAGCAAATAAACAAGCGCAGCTGAAC
AAGCTAAACAATCTGCAGTAAAGTGCAAGTTAAAGTGAATCAATTAAAAGTAACCAGCAACCAAGTAAAT
CAACTGCAACTACTGAAATCTGCCAAGAAGTAATTATTGAATACAAGAAGAGAACTCTGAATAGGGAATT
GGCTAGCGCTACCGGACTCAGATCTCGAGCTCAAGCTTCG
