>Addgene plasmid #74316 | 5UAS zfSynaptophysin:GFP | addgene partial sequence | sequence record 145909 | EGFP-N 5'-CGTCGCCGTCCAGCTCGACCAG-3'
CTTGCTCACCATGGTGGCGACCGGCCGGTGGATCCCGGGTCCTCCTCCACACATCTCGTTGGAGAAGGAT
GTGGGCTCTCCCTGACCATACACTCCTTGATTGTATCCACCGCCTTCATATCCACCCTGCTGGCCGTAGT
CAGGCTGATATCCACCCTGAGAGCTGGCATACTGGTCCTGTCCATAACCTTCCTGTCCATAGCCCTGGCC
GAAGGAGTCTGGAGCTGGCTGCTTCTCTCCAGATGGCATGTAGGTGCCAGCGAAAGCCGCCATCCAGCCG
GTTTCCTTGAAGATGAACCAGAGGTTGCCTCCCCATAGGATCACATTACAGAACCCGAATGCCACAGATG
TGTTCAGGCCAGACACCACCGGTTCGTGCAGCTCTTTGCATCGGTTTTCCTCTCGTTCGCACGCAGGGAT
GAGGTTGATAACGTCATCAGGGTCGGTGGCTCTCTTCACGTCTGAGAGACCTTTAGCCCACGCCGATGAA
CTCACCAGCCACATGAAGGTGAAAACCGCTGTCACAATGAAATCAGCCTGAGCTCCTTTGTTTCCCTCGC
GGTATTTCTCCAACAGGAAGATGTACACAGAAATGGCTGCCATTGAATAAAGGAAGGAGAAGACGCCGAT
GGTGACGAAGAACTCTGCTGAGGAAGAGTTGTCTCCCACCAGAAAGAGTCGCTCGGGTTCTGATCCTTTA
CACGTAGGGGCATCAAACCATACCTGGTGCAGTCTGAACGGGTACGCAAACTCAACCTCAATGTTCAGGT
CACTCTCTGAGCGGTTCTCACACTCCACGCTCATACGAAACACTCCAGAGTAACCACCGCAGGTGGCGAA
CGCGAAGATGGCAA
