>Addgene plasmid #74316 | 5UAS zfSynaptophysin:GFP | addgene partial sequence | sequence record 145910 | pCasper-hs 5'-GCAACTACTGAAATCTGCCAAG-3'
ATTGGCTAGCGCTACCGGACTCAGATCTCGAGCTCAAGCTTCGAATTCGCCCTTCGCCACCATGGATGTT
GCCAACCAGTTGGTCGCCACTGGGCATACAATCGTCAAACAGCCATTAGGATTCATCAAAATCTTACAAT
GGTTCTTTGCCATCTTCGCGTTCGCCACCTGCGGTGGTTACTCTGGAGTGTTTCGTATGAGCGTGGAGTG
TGAGAACCGCTCAGAGAGTGACCTGAACATTGAGGTTGAGTTTGCGTACCCGTTCAGACTGCACCAGGTA
TGGTTTGATGCCCCTACGTGTAAAGGATCAGAACCCGAGCGACTCTTTCTGGTGGGAGACAACTCTTCCT
CAGCAGAGTTCTTCGTCACCATCGGCGTCTTCTCCTTCCTTTATTCAATGGCAGCCATTTCTGTGTACAT
CTTCCTGTTGGAGAAATACCGCGAGGGAAACAAAGGAGCTCAGGCTGATTTCATTGTGACAGCGGTTTTC
ACCTTCATGTGGCTGGTGAGTTCATCGGCGTGGGCTAAAGGTCTCTCAGACGTGAAGAGAGCCACCGACC
CTGATGACGTTATCAACCTCATCCCTGCGTGCGAACGAGAGGAAAACCGATGCAAAGAGCTGCACGAACC
GGTGGTGTCTGGCCTGAACACATCTGTGGCATTCGGGTTCTGTAATGTGATCCTATGGGGAGGCAACCTC
TGGTTCATCTTCAAGGAAACCGGCTGGATGGCGGCTTTCGCTGGCACCTACATGCCATCTGGAGAGAAGC
AGCCAGCTCCAGACTCCTTCGGCCAGGGCTATGGACAGGAAGGTTATGGACAGGACCAGTATGCCAGCTC
TCAGG
